>Addgene plasmid #146832 | pAc5.1B-EGFP-DmGW182-DUF-Cterm_L | depositor full sequence | sequence record 289279 | Full Sequence
TGTTATCTATAGATAATTTTGTTGCAAAATATGTTGACTATGACAAAGATTGTATGTATATACCTTTAAT
GTATTCTCATTTTCTTATGTATTTATAATGGCAATGATGATACTGATGATATTTTAAGATGATGCCAGAC
CACAGGCTGATTTCTGCGTCTTTTGCCGAACGCAGTGCATGTGCGGTTGTTGTTTTTTGGAATAGTTTCA
ATTTTCGGACTGTCCGCTTTGATTTCAGTTTCTTGGCTTATTCAAAAAGCAAAGTAAAGCCAAAAAAGCG
AGATGGCAATACCAAATGCGGCAAAACGGTAGTGGAAGGAAAGGGGTGCGGGGCAGCGGAAGGAAGGGTG
GGGCGGGGCGTGGCGGGGTCTGTGGCTGGGCGCGACGTCACCGACGTTGGAGCCACTCCTTTGACCATGT
GTGCGTGTGTGTATTATTCGTGTCTCGCCACTCGCCGGTTGTTTTTTTCTTTTTATCTCGCTCTCTCTAG
CGCCATCTCGTACGCATGCTCAACGCACCGCATGTTGCCGTGTCCTTTATGCGTCATTTTGGCTCGAAAT
AGGCAATTATTTAAACAAAGATTAGTCAACGAAAACGCTAAAATAAATAAGTCTACAATATGGTTACTTA
TTGCCATGTGTGTGCAGCCAACGATAGCAACAAAAGCAACAACACAGTGGCTTTCCCTCTTTCACTTTTT
GTTTGCAAGCGCGTGCGAGCAAGACGGCACGACCGGCAAACGCAATTACGCTGACAAAGAGCAGACGAAG
TTTTGGCCGAAAAACATCAAGGCGCCTGATACGAATGCATTTGCAATAACAATTGCGATATTTAATATTG
TTTATGAAGCTGTTTGACTTCAAAACACACAAAAAAAAAAATAAAACAAATTATTTGAAAGAGAATTAGG
AATCGGACAGCTTATCGTTACGGGCTAACAGCACACCGAGACGAAATAGCTTACCTGACGTCACAGCCTC
TGGAAGAACTGCCGCCAAGCAGAGAGAGAGAGAAAAAGAGGGAGAGCAGCTTAGACCGCATGTGCTTGTG
TGTGAGGCGTCTCTCTCTTCGTCTCCTGTTTGCGCAAACGCATAGACTGCACTGAGAAAATCGATTACCT
ATTTTTTATGAATGAATATTTGCACTATTACTATTCAAAACTATTAAGATAGCAATCACATTCAATAGCC
AAATACTATACCACCTGAGCGATGCAACGAAATGATCAATTTGAGCAAAAATGCTGCATATTTAGGACGG
CATCATTATAGAAATGCTTCTTGCTGTGTACTTTTCTCTCGTCTGGCAGCTGTTTCGCCGTTATTGTTAA
AACCGGCTTAAGTTAGGTGTGTTTTCTACGACTAGTGATGCCCCTACTAGAAGATGTGTGTTGCACAAAT
GTCCCTGAATAACCAATTTGAAGTGCAGATAGCAGTAAACGTAAGCTAATATGAATATTATTTAACTGTA
ATGTTTTAATATCGCTGGACATTACTAATAAACCCACTATAAACACATGTACATATGTATGTTTTGGCAT
ACAATGAGTAGTTGGGGAAAAAATGTGTAAAAGCACCGTGACCATCACAGCATAAAGATAACCAGCTGAA
GTATCGAATATGAGTAACCCCCAAATTGAATCACATGCCGCAACTGATAGGACCCATGGAAGTACACTCT
TCATGGCGATATACAAGACACACACAAGCACGAACACCCAGTTGCGGAGGAAATTCTCCGTAAATGAAAA
CCCAATCGGCGAACAATTCATACCCATATATGGTAAAAGTTTTGAACGCGACTTGAGAGCGGAGAGCATT
GCGGCTGATAAGGTTTTAGCGCTAAGCGGGCTTTATAAAACGGGCTGCGGGACCAGTTTTCATATCACTA
CCGTTTGAGTTCTTGTGCTGTGTGGATACTCCTCCCGACACAAAGCCGCTCCATCAGCCAGCAGTCGTCT
AATCCAGAGACCCCGGATCGGGGTACCAACATGGTGAGCAAGGGCGAGGAGCTGTTCACCGGGGTGGTGC
CCATCCTGGTCGAGCTGGACGGCGACGTAAACGGCCACAAGTTCAGCGTGTCCGGCGAGGGCGAGGGCGA
TGCCACCTACGGCAAGCTGACCCTGAAGTTCATCTGCACCACCGGCAAGCTGCCCGTGCCCTGGCCCACC
CTCGTGACCACCCTGACCTACGGCGTGCAGTGCTTCAGCCGCTACCCCGACCACATGAAGCAGCACGACT
TCTTCAAGTCCGCCATGCCCGAAGGCTACGTCCAGGAGCGCACCATCTTCTTCAAGGACGACGGCAACTA
CAAGACCCGCGCCGAGGTGAAGTTCGAGGGCGACACCCTGGTGAACCGCATCGAGCTGAAGGGCATCGAC
TTCAAGGAGGACGGCAACATCCTGGGGCACAAGCTGGAGTACAACTACAACAGCCACAACGTCTATATCA
TGGCCGACAAGCAGAAGAACGGCATCAAGGTGAACTTCAAGATCCGCCACAACATCGAGGACGGCAGCGT
GCAGCTCGCCGACCACTACCAGCAGAACACCCCCATCGGCGACGGCCCCGTGCTGCTGCCCGACAACCAC
TACCTGAGCACCCAGTCCGCCCTGAGCAAAGACCCCAACGAGAAGCGCGATCACATGGTCCTGCTGGAGT
TCGTGACCGCCGCCGGGATCACTCTCGGCATGGACGAGCTGTACAAGCCAAGCTTGAATTCTGCAGATAT
CCAGCACAGTGGCGGCCGCAACGAGAATAAAGACTGGTCTGTTGCTCAGCCAACTTCAGCAGCAACTGCT
TACACTGATCTGGTCCAAGAGTTTGAGCCAGGCAAGCCATGGAAGGGTTCACAGATCAAAAGCATAGAAG
ATGATCCCAGCATTACACCAGGAAGCGTTGCTAGATCTCCATTGTCTATTAATTCGACGCCAAAAGATGC
TGACATATTTCCACAAACTCCTTCCTCTACAAGCTCTAGTGGAACTAGTGGTGGCAACGTCGGAGGCGTC
GGCACTTCAGCCAATAATGCAAACAGTGGTTCTGCAGCTTGTCTGTCCGGAAACAATAGCGGCAACGGAA
ACGGCAGCGCGAGCGGCGCCGGCAGCGGCAACAATGGCAACAGTAGCTGCAACAACAGTGCCGCCGGGGG
GGGCAGCAGCAGCAACAACACGATTACCACTGTAGCAAATTCGAATCTTGTTGGTTCTAGTGGCTCTGTC
TCAAATTCCTCTGGCGTTACTGCTAACTCTAGTACTGTTTCTGTAGTTAGTTGTACAGCGAGTGGGAATT
CCATAAATGGGGCAGGTACTGCAAACAGTTCTGGTTCAAAGAGTAGTGCAAACAATTTAGCTAGCGGCCA
GTCTAGCGCTTCTAACTTAACTAATAGCACCAATTCAACATGGCGACAAACTAGCCAAAACCAAGCTCTT
CAAAGTCAAAGCAGGCCATCAGGCAGAGAAGCTGACTTTGATTATATATCTCTCGTTTATTCCATTGTTG
ATGATTAATCTAGAGGGCCCGCGGTTCGAAGGTAAGCCTATCCCTAACCCTCTCCTCGGTCTCGATTCTA
CGCGTACCGGTCATCATCACCATCACCATTGAGTTTAAACCCGCTGATCAGCCTCGACTGTGCCTTCTAA
GGCCTGAGCTCGCTGATCAGCCTCGATCGAGGATCCAGACATGATAAGATACATTGATGAGTTTGGACAA
ACCACAACTAGAATGCAGTGAAAAAAATGCTTTATTTGTGAAATTTGTGATGCTATTGCTTTATTTGTAA
CCATTATAAGCTGCAATAAACAAGTTAACAACAACAATTGCATTCATTTTATGTTTCAGGTTCAGGGGGA
GGTGTGGGAGGTTTTTTAAAGCAAGTAAAACCTCTACAAATGTGGTATGGCTGATTATGATCAGTCGACC
GATGCCCTTGAGAGCCTTCAACCCAGTCAGCTCCTTCCGGTGGGCGCGGGGCATGACTATCGTCGCCGCA
CTTATGACTGTCTTCTTTATCATGCAACTCGTAGGACAGGTGCCGGCAGCGCTCTGGGTCATTTTCGGCG
AGGACCGCTTTCGCTGGAGCGCGACGATGATCGGCCTGTCGCTTGCGGTATTCGGAATCTTGCACGCCCT
CGCTCAAGCCTTCGTCACTGGTCCCGCCACCAAACGTTTCGGCGAGAAGCAGGCCATTATCGCCGGCATG
GCGGCCGACGCGCTGGGCTACGTCTTGCTGGCGTTCGCGACGCGAGGCTGGATGGCCTTCCCCATTATGA
TTCTTCTCGCTTCCGGCGGCATCGGGATGCCCGCGTTGCAGGCCATGCTGTCCAGGCAGGTAGATGACGA
CCATCAGGGACAGCTTCAAGGATCGCTCGCGGCTCTTACCAGCCAGCAAAAGGCCAGGAACCGTAAAAAG
GCCGCGTTGCTGGCGTTTTTCCATAGGCTCCGCCCCCCTGACGAGCATCACAAAAATCGACGCTCAAGTC
AGAGGTGGCGAAACCCGACAGGACTATAAAGATACCAGGCGTTTCCCCCTGGAAGCTCCCTCGTGCGCTC
TCCTGTTCCGACCCTGCCGCTTACCGGATACCTGTCCGCCTTTCTCCCTTCGGGAAGCGTGGCGCTTTCT
CAATGCTCACGCTGTAGGTATCTCAGTTCGGTGTAGGTCGTTCGCTCCAAGCTGGGCTGTGTGCACGAAC
CCCCCGTTCAGCCCGACCGCTGCGCCTTATCCGGTAACTATCGTCTTGAGTCCAACCCGGTAAGACACGA
CTTATCGCCACTGGCAGCAGCCACTGGTAACAGGATTAGCAGAGCGAGGTATGTAGGCGGTGCTACAGAG
TTCTTGAAGTGGTGGCCTAACTACGGCTACACTAGAAGGACAGTATTTGGTATCTGCGCTCTGCTGAAGC
CAGTTACCTTCGGAAAAAGAGTTGGTAGCTCTTGATCCGGCAAACAAACCACCGCTGGTAGCGGTGGTTT
TTTTGTTTGCAAGCAGCAGATTACGCGCAGAAAAAAAGGATCTCAAGAAGATCCTTTGATCTTTTCTACG
GGGTCTGACGCTCAGTGGAACGAAAACTCACGTTAAGGGATTTTGGTCATGAGATTATCAAAAAGGATCT
TCACCTAGATCCTTTTAAATTAAAAATGAAGTTTTAAATCAATCTAAAGTATATATGAGTAAACTTGGTC
TGACAGTTACCAATGCTTAATCAGTGAGGCACCTATCTCAGCGATCTGTCTATTTCGTTCATCCATAGTT
GCCTGACTCCCCGTCGTGTAGATAACTACGATACGGGAGGGCTTACCATCTGGCCCCAGTGCTGCAATGA
TACCGCGAGACCCACGCTCACCGGCTCCAGATTTATCAGCAATAAACCAGCCAGCCGGAAGGGCCGAGCG
CAGAAGTGGTCCTGCAACTTTATCCGCCTCCATCCAGTCTATTAATTGTTGCCGGGAAGCTAGAGTAAGT
AGTTCGCCAGTTAATAGTTTGCGCAACGTTGTTGCCATTGCTGCAGGCATCGTGGTGTCACGCTCGTCGT
TTGGTATGGCTTCATTCAGCTCCGGTTCCCAACGATCAAGGCGAGTTACATGATCCCCCATGTTGTGCAA
AAAAGCGGTTAGCTCCTTCGGTCCTCCGATCGTTGTCAGAAGTAAGTTGGCCGCAGTGTTATCACTCATG
GTTATGGCAGCACTGCATAATTCTCTTACTGTCATGCCATCCGTAAGATGCTTTTCTGTGACTGGTGAGT
ACTCAACCAAGTCATTCTGAGAATAGTGTATGCGGCGACCGAGTTGCTCTTGCCCGGCGTCAACACGGGA
TAATACCGCGCCACATAGCAGAACTTTAAAAGTGCTCATCATTGGAAAACGTTCTTCGGGGCGAAAACTC
TCAAGGATCTTACCGCTGTTGAGATCCAGTTCGATGTAACCCACTCGTGCACCCAACTGATCTTCAGCAT
CTTTTACTTTCACCAGCGTTTCTGGGTGAGCAAAAACAGGAAGGCAAAATGCCGCAAAAAAGGGAATAAG
GGCGACACGGAAATGTTGAATACTCATACTCTTCCTTTTTCAATATTATTGAAGCATTTATCAGGGTTAT
TGTCTCATGAGCGGATACATATTTGAATGTATTTAGAAAAATAAACAAATAGGGGTTCCGCGCACATTTC
CCCGAAAAGTGCCACCTGACGTCTAAGAAACCATTATTATCATGACATTAACCTATAAAAATAGGCGTAT
CACGAGGCCCTTTCGTCTTCAAGGAATTAATTCTATATTCTAAAAACACAAATGATACTTCTAAAAAAAA
TCATGAATGGCATCAACTCTGAATCAAATCTTTGCAGATGCACCTACTTCTCATTTCCACTGTCACATCA
TTTTTCCAGATCTCGCTGCCTGTTATGTGGCCCACAAACCAAGACACGTTTTATGGCCATTAAAGCTGGC
TGATCGTCGCCAAACACCAAATACATATCAATATGTACATTCGAGAAAGAAGCGATCAAAGAAGCGTCTT
CGGGCGAGTAGGAGAATGCGGAGGAGAAGGAGAACGAGCTGATCTAGTATCTCTCCACAATCCAATGCCA
ACTGACCAACTGGCCATATTCGGAGCAATTTGAAGCCAATTTCCATCGCCTGGCGATCGCTCCATTCTTG
GCTATATGTTTTTCACCGTTCCCGGGGCCATTTTCAAAGACTCGTCGGTAAGATAAGATTGTGTCACTCG
CTGTCTCTCTTCATTTGTCGAAGAATGCTGAGGAATTTCGCGATGACGTCGGCGAGTATTTTGAAGAATG
AGAATAATTTGTATTTATACGAAAATCAGTTAGTGGAATTTTCTACAAAAACA
Features (pLannotate 1.2.2; 10 found; start..end, strand, type, name):
   1991..2707    +  CDS            EGFP: EGFP is a basic (constitutively fluorescent) green fluorescent protein published in 1996, derived from Aequorea victoria. It is reported to be a rapidly-maturing weak dimer with moderate acid sensitivity.
   2750..3505    +  CDS            gw (fragment): GAWKY_DROME - Also known as GW182 From Drosophila melanogaster (Fruit fly).
   3531..3572    +  CDS            V5 tag: epitope tag from simian virus 5
   3672..3806    -  polyA_signal   SV40 poly(A) signal: SV40 polyadenylation signal
   3829..3913    -  CDS            large T antigen (fragment): large T antigen from SV40 (simian virus 40)
   3914..4384    +  CDS            TcR (fragment): tetracycline efflux protein; tet; confers resistance to tetracycline
   4428..5016    -  rep_origin     ori: high-copy-number ColE1/pMB1/pBR322/pUC origin of replication
   5187..6047    -  CDS            AmpR: β-lactamase; bla; confers resistance to ampicillin, carbenicillin, and related antibiotics
   6048..6152    -  promoter       AmpR promoter: bla
   6302..1971    +  promoter       Ac5 promoter (across the origin): Drosophila melanogaster actin 5C promoter
