[The description below was written by a language model from this plasmid's Addgene catalogue record and pLannotate feature annotations shown in this document.]
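Description:
pAc5.1B-EGFP-DmGW182-DUF-Cterm_L is an insect-cell expression plasmid of about 6.8 kb that produces an EGFP-tagged fragment of the Drosophila melanogaster GW182 protein (gene gw). The catalogue lists the backbone as unknown, although the name and the annotated parts point to a pAc5.1-type vector. It is propagated in E. coli through a ColE1/pUC-family origin and selected with ampicillin via the β-lactamase gene and its own promoter. The origin is annotated as a high-copy type, yet the catalogue entry describes the plasmid as low copy. A partial tetracycline-resistance sequence and a short SV40 large T antigen fragment are also annotated. These appear to be backbone remnants rather than functional elements.

Expression is driven by the Drosophila actin 5C (Ac5) promoter, a strong constitutive promoter commonly used in fly cell lines. It is followed by the EGFP coding sequence and then a roughly 750 nt fragment of gw, which the construct name indicates covers the DUF region through the C-terminus of the protein. A V5 epitope tag sequence lies just downstream of the insert, but the record does not show whether it is read in frame or excluded by a stop codon in the insert. An SV40 polyadenylation signal is annotated downstream on the reverse strand.

The stated purpose is insect expression of this GW182 fragment. The associated publication concerns PABPC1-binding sites in GW182 proteins and their role in miRNA-mediated gene silencing, so the fusion was probably used for interaction or localisation studies. The deposited sequence may be theoretical or based on Sanger reads rather than full verification.
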