Addgene plasmid #146832: pAc5.1B-EGFP-DmGW182-DUF-Cterm_L
Purpose: Insect Expression of DmGW182-DUF-Cterm
Depositing lab: Elisa Izaurralde. Depositing organization: Max Planck Institute for Developmental Biology. Publication: Two PABPC1-binding sites in GW182 proteins promote miRNA-mediated gene silencing. Huntzinger E, Braun JE, Heimstädt S, Zekri L, Izaurralde E. EMBO J. 2010 Dec 15;29(24):4146-60. doi: 10.1038/emboj.2010.274 PubMed 21063388.
Backbone
  Vector backbone: Unknown
  Vector type: Insect Expression
Growth in bacteria
  Bacterial resistance: Ampicillin, 100 μg/mL
  Growth temperature: 37°C
  Growth strain: DH5alpha
  Copy number: Low Copy
Gene/Insert
  Gene/Insert name: DmGW182-DUF-Cterm
  Species: D. melanogaster (fly)
  Entrez Gene: gw (a.k.a. Dmel_CG31992, CG11484, CG31992, CG9905, Dmel\CG31992, GQ182, GW, GW182, Gw, Gw182, anon-EST:Posey205, dGW182, gw182)
  Cloning method: Unknown
Terms and licenses: Academic/Nonprofit Terms; Industry Terms: Not Available to Industry
Depositor comments: Plasmids from this collection were made available to the research community and donated after the lab closed. Please note that the sequence provided by the depositing laboratory may be theoretical/predicted or based on Sanger sequencing results. There may be discrepancies between sequencing results obtained by Addgene and the depositor sequence. If an Addgene verified sequence is not available, please contact before placing your order to request that our lab fully sequence the plasmid.
How to cite: pAc5.1B-EGFP-DmGW182-DUF-Cterm_L was a gift from Elisa Izaurralde (Addgene plasmid # 146832 ; http://n2t.net/addgene:146832 ; RRID:Addgene_146832)
